Addgene plasmid #160307: 58 pLIB_SNAP
Purpose: (Empty Backbone) N-term 3C cleavable SNAP tag for insect cell expression
Depositing lab: John Weir. Depositing organization: Friedrich Miescher Laboratory. Publication: InteBac - An integrated bacterial and baculovirus expression vector suite. Altmannova V, Blaha A, Astrinidis S, Reichle H, Weir JR. Protein Sci. 2020 Sep 21. doi: 10.1002/pro.3957. PubMed 32955754.
Backbone
  Vector backbone: pLIB
  Modifications to backbone: MCS altered for full compatibility within InteBac, C-terminal 3C-cleavable His-SNAP tag added
  Vector type: Insect Expression
  Promoter: polyhydrin
  Selectable markers: Gentamicin
  Tag / fusion protein: 12xHis (N terminal on backbone); SNAP (N terminal on backbone)
Growth in bacteria
  Bacterial resistance: Ampicillin, 100 μg/mL
  Growth temperature: 37°C
  Growth strain: DH5alpha
  Copy number: High Copy
Gene/Insert
  Cloning method: Gibson Cloning
Terms and licenses: Academic/Nonprofit Terms; Industry Terms: Not Available to Industry
How to cite: 58 pLIB_SNAP was a gift from John Weir (Addgene plasmid # 160307 ; http://n2t.net/addgene:160307 ; RRID:Addgene_160307)
