[The description below was written by a language model from this plasmid's Addgene catalogue record and pLannotate feature annotations shown in this document.]
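Description:
58 pLIB_SNAP is an empty insect-cell expression backbone from the InteBac vector suite, built on pLIB and used to generate recombinant baculoviruses that express a protein of interest with an N-terminal 12xHis-SNAP tag removable by 3C protease. It is a 5.6 kb, high-copy plasmid that is propagated in E. coli through a ColE1/pUC-type origin with ampicillin resistance, and it also carries an f1 origin. No insert is present. Genes are introduced by Gibson cloning into a multiple cloning site that was altered for compatibility across the InteBac suite.

The expression cassette starts with the baculovirus polyhedrin promoter, a very late, very strong viral promoter. It is followed by two short histidine-tag matches that the annotation software labels as capTEV fragments and that are consistent with the recorded 12xHis tag. Next come the SNAP-tag coding sequence and an SV40 polyadenylation signal. SNAP is an O6-alkylguanine-DNA-alkyltransferase variant that reacts covalently with benzylguanine derivatives, which allows fluorescent labelling or immobilisation of the fusion protein. The 3C site itself is not annotated in the feature table. The catalogue is also inconsistent about the tag's position: the purpose and tag fields describe it as N-terminal, while the backbone-modification note calls it C-terminal. The feature order, with the tag directly downstream of the promoter, supports the N-terminal placement.

The cassette and a gentamicin resistance gene driven by the Pc promoter lie between the Tn7L and Tn7R ends. This arrangement allows Tn7 transposition into a baculoviral bacmid, with gentamicin used to select transposed clones. A loxP site upstream of the promoter offers a site for Cre-mediated fusion with other plasmids. Several other short matches, including the large T antigen, SET1, lacZα and R6K γ ori fragments, are probably annotation remnants rather than functional elements.
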