Features (pLannotate 1.2.2; 20 found; start..end, strand, type, name):
     23..56      +  protein_bind   loxP: Cre-mediated recombination occurs in the 8-bp core sequence (GCATACAT). Cre recombinase
    104..195     +  promoter       polyhedrin promoter: polh from Autographa californica; promoter for the baculovirus polyhedrin gene
    250..266     +  CDS            capTEV™ (fragment): composite tag for in vivo biotinylation, TEV protease cleavage, and 6xHis tagging
    268..284     +  CDS            capTEV™ (fragment): composite tag for in vivo biotinylation, TEV protease cleavage, and 6xHis tagging
    304..848     +  CDS            SNAP-tag® (fragment): human O6-alkylguanine-DNA-alkyltransferase variant that forms covalent bonds with benzylguanine derivatives optimized for bacterial expression
   1002..1085    +  CDS            large T antigen (fragment): large T antigen from SV40 (simian virus 40)
   1108..1242    +  polyA_signal   SV40 poly(A) signal: SV40 polyadenylation signal
   1271..1320    +  CDS            SET1 (fragment): solubility-enhancement tag derived from T7 phage gene 10B
   1352..1517    -  mobile_element Tn7L: mini-Tn7 element (left end of the Tn7 transposon) Tn7
   1680..1696    +  CDS            lacZα (fragment): LacZα fragment of β-galactosidase; lacZ fragment
   1701..2155    +  rep_origin     f1 ori (sequence partly withheld): f1 bacteriophage origin of replication; arrow indicates direction of (+) strand synthesis
   2181..2285    +  promoter       AmpR promoter: bla
   2286..3146    +  CDS            AmpR: β-lactamase; bla; confers resistance to ampicillin, carbenicillin, and related antibiotics
   3317..3905    +  rep_origin     ori: high-copy-number ColE1/pMB1/pBR322/pUC origin of replication
   4091..4142    -  misc_feature   bom (fragment): basis of mobility region from pBR322
   4210..4434    -  mobile_element Tn7R: mini-Tn7 element (right end of the Tn7 transposon) Tn7
   4501..5034    -  CDS            GmR: gentamycin acetyltransferase; aacC1; confers resistance to gentamycin
   5223..5251    -  promoter       Pc promoter: intI1 (promoter lies within the coding sequence); class 1 integron promoter
   5229..5591    -  CDS            YPR2_ECOLX (fragment): Protein predicted: Swiss-Prot protein existence level 4. From Escherichia coli.
   5591..5618    -  rep_origin     R6K γ ori (fragment): γ replication origin from E. coli plasmid R6K; requires the R6K initiator protein pi for replication
>Addgene plasmid #160307 | 58 pLIB_SNAP | addgene full sequence | sequence record 316528 | Addgene NGS Result
TCCTCTACGCGGCCGCGGTACCATAACTTCGTATAGCATACATTATACGAAGTTATCTGGTTTTACTAGT
ATCGATTCGCGACCTACTCCGGAATATTAATAGATCATGGAGATAATTAAAATGATAACCATCTCGCAAA
TAAATAAGTATTTTACTGTTTTCGTAACAGTTTTGTAATAAAAAAACCTATAAATATTCCGGATTATTCA
TACCGTCCCACCATCGGGCGCGGATCTATGGGCAGCAGCCATCATCATCATCATCACCATCATCATCATC
ATCACAGCAGCGGATCTGGATCTATGGATAAAGATTGTGAAATGAAACGTACCACCCTGGATAGCCCGCT
GGGCAAACTGGAACTGAGCGGCTGCGAACAGGGCCTGCATGAAATTAAACTGCTGGGTAAAGGCACCAGC
GCGGCCGATGCGGTTGAAGTTCCGGCCCCGGCCGCCGTGCTGGGTGGTCCGGAACCGCTGATGCAGGCGA
CCGCGTGGCTGAACGCGTATTTTCATCAGCCGGAAGCGATTGAAGAATTTCCGGTTCCGGCGCTGCATCA
TCCGGTGTTTCAGCAGGAGAGCTTTACCCGTCAGGTGCTGTGGAAACTGCTGAAAGTGGTTAAATTTGGC
GAAGTGATTAGCTATCAGCAGCTGGCGGCCCTGGCGGGTAATCCGGCGGCCACCGCCGCCGTTAAAACCG
CGCTGAGCGGTAACCCGGTGCCGATTCTGATTCCGTGCCATCGTGTGGTTAGCTCTAGCGGTGCGGTTGG
CGGTTATGAAGGTGGTCTGGCGGTGAAAGAGTGGCTGCTGGCCCATGAAGGTCATCGTCTGGGTAAACCG
GGTCTGGGTGGATCCCTGGAAGTTCTGTTCCAGGGGCCCGGATCCCGGTCCGACATATGAGCGCGCGGAA
TTCAAAGGCCTACGTCGACGAGCTCACTAGTCGCGGCCGCTTTCGAATCTAGAGCCTGCAGTCTCGACAA
GCTTGTCGAGAAGTACTAGAGGATCATAATCAGCCATACCACATTTGTAGAGGTTTTACTTGCTTTAAAA
AACCTCCCACACCTCCCCCTGAACCTGAAACATAAAATGAATGCAATTGTTGTTGTTAACTTGTTTATTG
CAGCTTATAATGGTTACAAATAAAGCAATAGCATCACAAATTTCACAAATAAAGCATTTTTTTCACTGCA
TTCTAGTTGTGGTTTGTCCAAACTCATCAATGTATCTTATCATGTCTGGATCTGATCACTGCTTGAGCCT
AGAAGATCCGGCTGCTAACAAAGCCCGAAAGGAAGCTGAGTTGGCTGCTGCCACCGCTGAGCAATAACTA
TCATAACCCCTAGGAGATCCGAACCAGATAAGTGAAATCTAGTTCCAAACTATTTTGTCATTTTTAATTT
TCGTATTAGCTTACGACGCTACACCCAGTTCCCATCTATTTTGTCACTCTTCCCTAAATAATCCTTAAAA
ACTCCATTTCCACCCCTCCCAGTTCCCAACTATTTTGTCCGCCCACAGCGGGGCATTTTTCTTCCTGTTA
TGTTTTTAATCAAACATCCTGCCAACTCCATGTGACAAACCGTCATCTTCGGCTACTTTTTCTCTGTCAC
AGAATGAAAATTTTTCTGTCATCTCTTCGTTATTAATGTTTGTAATTGACTGAATATCAACGCTTATTTG
CAGCCTGAATGGCGAATGGG
[124 nt withheld, positions 1701-1824]
C
[91 nt withheld, positions 1826-1916]
A
[49 nt withheld, positions 1918-1966]
CCTTTGACGTTGGAGTCCACGTTCTT
[37 nt withheld, positions 1993-2029]
ACCCTATCTCGGTCTATTCTTTTGATTTATAAGGGATTTTGCCGATTTCGGCCTATTGGTTAAAAAATGA
GCTGATTTAACAAAAATTTAACGCGAATTTTAACAAAATATTAACGCTTACAATTTAGGTGGCACTTTTC
GGGGAAATGTGCGCGGAACCCCTATTTGTTTATTTTTCTAAATACATTCAAATATGTATCCGCTCATGAG
ACAATAACCCTGATAAATGCTTCAATAATATTGAAAAAGGAAGAGTATGAGTATTCAACATTTCCGTGTC
GCCCTTATTCCCTTTTTTGCGGCATTTTGCCTTCCTGTTTTTGCTCACCCAGAAACGCTGGTGAAAGTAA
AAGATGCTGAAGATCAGTTGGGTGCACGAGTGGGTTACATCGAACTGGATCTCAACAGCGGTAAGATCCT
TGAGAGTTTTCGCCCCGAAGAACGTTTTCCAATGATGAGCACTTTTAAAGTTCTGCTATGTGGCGCGGTA
TTATCCCGTATTGACGCCGGGCAAGAGCAACTCGGTCGCCGCATACACTATTCTCAGAATGACTTGGTTG
AGTACTCACCAGTCACAGAAAAGCATCTTACGGATGGCATGACAGTAAGAGAATTATGCAGTGCTGCCAT
AACCATGAGTGATAACACTGCGGCCAACTTACTTCTGACAACCATCGGTGGACCGAAGGAATTAACCGCT
TTTTTGCACAACATGGGGGATCATGTAACTCGCCTTGATCGTTGGGAACCGGAGCTGAATGAAGCCATAC
CAAACGACGAGCGTGACACCACGATGCCTGTAGCAATGGCAACAACGTTGCGCAAACTATTAACTGGCGA
ACTACTTACTCTAGCTTCCCGGCAACAATTAATAGACTGGATGGAGGCGGATAAAGTTGCAGGACCACTT
CTGCGCTCGGCCCTTCCGGCTGGCTGGTTTATTGCTGATAAATCTGGAGCCGGTGAGCGTGGGTCTCGCG
GTATCATTGCAGCACTGGGGCCAGATGGTAAGCCCTCCCGTATCGTAGTTATCTACACGACGGGGAGTCA
GGCAACTATGGATGAACGAAATAGACAGATCGCTGAGATAGGTGCCTCACTGATTAAGCATTGGTAACTG
TCAGACCAAGTTTACTCATATATACTTTAGATTGATTTAAAACTTCATTTTTAATTTAAAAGGATCTAGG
TGAAGATCCTTTTTGATAATCTCATGACCAAAATCCCTTAACGTGAGTTTTCGTTCCACTGAGCGTCAGA
CCCCGTAGAAAAGATCAAAGGATCTTCTTGAGATCCTTTTTTTCTGCGCGTAATCTGCTGCTTGCAAACA
AAAAAACCACCGCTACCAGCGGTGGTTTGTTTGCCGGATCAAGAGCTACCAACTCTTTTTCCGAAGGTAA
CTGGCTTCAGCAGAGCGCAGATACCAAATACTATTCTTCTAGTGTAGCCGTAGTTAGGCCACCACTTCAA
GAACTCTGTAGCACCGCCTACATACCTCGCTCTGCTAATCCTGTTACCAGTGGCTGCTGCCAGTGGCGAT
AAGTCGTGTCTTACCGGGTTGGACTCAAGACGATAGTTACCGGATAAGGCGCAGCGGTCGGGCTGAACGG
GGGGTTCGTGCACACAGCCCAGCTTGGAGCGAACGACCTACACCGAACTGAGATACCTACAGCGTGAGCT
ATGAGAAAGCGCCACGCTTCCCGAAGGGAGAAAGGCGGACAGGTATCCGGTAAGCGGCAGGGTCGGAACA
GGAGAGCGCACGAGGGAGCTTCCAGGGGGAAACGCCTGGTATCTTTATAGTCCTGTCGGGTTTCGCCACC
TCTGACTTGAGCGTCGATTTTTGTGATGCTCGTCAGGGGGGCGGAGCCTATGGAAAAACGCCAGCAACGC
GGCCTTTTTACGGTTCCTGGCCTTTTGCTGGCCTTTTGCTCACATGTTCTTTCCTGCGTTATCCCCTGAT
TCTGTGGATAACCGTATTACCGCCTTTGAGTGAGCTGATACCGCTCGCCGCAGCCGAACGACCGAGCGCA
GCGAGTCAGTGAGCGAGGAAGCGGAAGAGCGCCTGATGCGGTATTTTCTCCTTACGCATCTGTGCGGTAT
TTCACACCGCATAGACCAGCCGCGTAACCTGGCAAAATCGGTTACGGTTGAGTAATAAATGGATGCCCTG
CGTAAGCGGGTGTGGGCGGACAATAAAGTCTTAAACTGAACAAAATAGATCTAAACTATGACAATAAAGT
CTTAAACTAGACAGAATAGTTGTAAACTGAAATCAGTCCAGTTATGCTGTGAAAAAGCATACTGGACTTT
TGTTATGGCTAAAGCAAACTCTTCATTTTCTGAAGTGCAAATTGCCCGTCGTATTAAAGAGGGGCGTGGC
CAAGGGCATGGTAAAGACTATATTCGCGGCGTTGTGACAATTTACCGAACAACTCCGCGGCCGGGAAGCC
GATCTCGGCTTGAACGAATTGTTAGGTGGCGGTACTTGGGTCGATATCAAAGTGCATCACTTCTTCCCGT
ATGCCCAACTTTGTATAGAGAGCCACTGCGGGATCGTCACCGTAATCTGCTTGCACGTAGATCACATAAG
CACCAAGCGCGTTGGCCTCATGCTTGAGGAGATTGATGAGCGCGGTGGCAATGCCCTGCCTCCGGTGCTC
GCCGGAGACTGCGAGATCATAGATATAGATCTCACTACGCGGCTGCTCAAACTTGGGCAGAACGTAAGCC
GCGAGAGCGCCAACAACCGCTTCTTGGTCGAAGGCAGCAAGCGCGATGAATGTCTTACTACGGAGCAAGT
TCCCGAGGTAATCGGAGTCCGGCTGATGTTGGGAGTAGGTGGCTACGTCTCCGAACTCACGACCGAAAAG
ATCAAGAGCAGCCCGCATGGATTTGACTTGGTCAGGGCCGAGCCTACATGTGCGAATGATGCCAATACTT
GAGCCACCTAACTTTGTTTTAGGGCGACTGCCCTGCTGCGTAACATCGTTGCTGCTGCGTAACATCGTTG
CTGCTCCATAACATCAAACATCGACCCACGGCGTAACGCGCTTGCTGCTTGGATGCCCGAGGCATAGACT
GTACAAAAAAACAGTCATAACAAGCCATGAAAACCGCCACTGCGCCGTTACCACCGCTGCGTTCGGTCAA
GGTTCTGGACCAGTTGCGTGAGCGCATACGCTACTTGCATTACAGTTTACGAACCGAACAGGCTTATGTC
AACTGGGTTTGTGCCTTCATCCGTTTCCACGGTGTGCGTCACCCGGCAACCTTGGGCAGCAGCGAAGTCG
AGGCATTTCTGTCCTGGCTGGCGAACGAGCGCAAGGTTTCGGTCTCCACGCATCGTCAGGCATTGGCGGC
CTTGCTGTTCTTCTACGGCAAGGTGCTGTGCACGGATCTGCCCTTGCTTCAGGAGATCGGTAGACCTCGG
CCGTCGCGGCGCTTGCCGGTGGTGCTGACCCCGGATGAAGTGGTTCGCATCCTCGGTTTTCTGGAAGGCG
AGCATCGTTTGTTCGCCCAGGACTCTAGCTATAGTTCTAGTGGTTGGCTACAGCTTTGTTTGTACTATCA
ACAGGTTGAACTGCTGATCAACAGA
